>Addgene plasmid #163978 | pcDNA3.1 6A NLRP1 CARD-FLAG WT | addgene full sequence | sequence record 322628 | Addgene NGS Result
GTCCACGTTCTTT
[37 nt withheld, positions 14-50]
ACCCTATCTCGGTCTATTCTTTTGATTTATAAGGGATTTTGCCGATTTCGGCCTATTGGTTAAAAAATGA
GCTGATTTAACAAAAATTTAACGCGAATTAATTCTGTGGAATGTGTGTCAGTTAGGGTGTGGAAAGTCCC
CAGGCTCCCCAGCAGGCAGAAGTATGCAAAGCATGCATCTCAATTAGTCAGCAACCAGGTGTGGAAAGTC
CCCAGGCTCCCCAGCAGGCAGAAGTATGCAAAGCATGCATCTCAATTAGTCAGCAACCATAGTCCCGCCC
CTAACTCCGCCCATCCCGCCCCTAACTCCGCCCAGTTCCGCCCATTCTCCGCCCCATGGCTGACTAATTT
TTTTTATTTATGCAGAGGCCGAGGCCGCCTCTGCCTCTGAGCTATTCCAGAAGTAGTGAGGAGGCTTTTT
TGGAGGCCTAGGCTTTTGCAAAAAGCTCCCGGGAGCTTGTATATCCATTTTCGGATCTGATCAAGAGACA
GGATGAGGATCGTTTCGCATGATTGAACAAGATGGATTGCACGCAGGTTCTCCGGCCGCTTGGGTGGAGA
GGCTATTCGGCTATGACTGGGCACAACAGACAATCGGCTGCTCTGATGCCGCCGTGTTCCGGCTGTCAGC
GCAGGGGCGCCCGGTTCTTTTTGTCAAGACCGACCTGTCCGGTGCCCTGAATGAACTGCAGGACGAGGCA
GCGCGGCTATCGTGGCTGGCCACGACGGGCGTTCCTTGCGCAGCTGTGCTCGACGTTGTCACTGAAGCGG
GAAGGGACTGGCTGCTATTGGGCGAAGTGCCGGGGCAGGATCTCCTGTCATCTCACCTTGCTCCTGCCGA
GAAAGTATCCATCATGGCTGATGCAATGCGGCGGCTGCATACGCTTGATCCGGCTACCTGCCCATTCGAC
CACCAAGCGAAACATCGCATCGAGCGAGCACGTACTCGGATGGAAGCCGGTCTTGTCGATCAGGATGATC
TGGACGAAGAGCATCAGGGGCTCGCGCCAGCCGAACTGTTCGCCAGGCTCAAGGCGCGCATGCCCGACGG
CGAGGATCTCGTCGTGACCCATGGCGATGCCTGCTTGCCGAATATCATGGTGGAAAATGGCCGCTTTTCT
GGATTCATCGACTGTGGCCGGCTGGGTGTGGCGGACCGCTATCAGGACATAGCGTTGGCTACCCGTGATA
TTGCTGAAGAGCTTGGCGGCGAATGGGCTGACCGCTTCCTCGTGCTTTACGGTATCGCCGCTCCCGATTC
GCAGCGCATCGCCTTCTATCGCCTTCTTGACGAGTTCTTCTGAGCGGGACTCTGGGGTTCGAAATGACCG
ACCAAGCGACGCCCAACCTGCCATCACGAGATTTCGATTCCACCGCCGCCTTCTATGAAAGGTTGGGCTT
CGGAATCGTTTTCCGGGACGCCGGCTGGATGATCCTCCAGCGCGGGGATCTCATGCTGGAGTTCTTCGCC
CACCCCAACTTGTTTATTGCAGCTTATAATGGTTACAAATAAAGCAATAGCATCACAAATTTCACAAATA
AAGCATTTTTTTCACTGCATTCTAGTTGTGGTTTGTCCAAACTCATCAATGTATCTTATCATGTCTGTAT
ACCGTCGACCTCTAGCTAGAGCTTGGCGTAATCATGGTCATAGCTGTTTCCTGTGTGAAATTGTTATCCG
CTCACAATTCCACACAACATACGAGCCGGAAGCATAAAGTGTAAAGCCTGGGGTGCCTAATGAGTGAGCT
AACTCACATTAATTGCGTTGCGCTCACTGCCCGCTTTCCAGTCGGGAAACCTGTCGTGCCAGCTGCATTA
ATGAATCGGCCAACGCGCGGGGAGAGGCGGTTTGCGTATTGGGCGCTCTTCCGCTTCCTCGCTCACTGAC
TCGCTGCGCTCGGTCGTTCGGCTGCGGCGAGCGGTATCAGCTCACTCAAAGGCGGTAATACGGTTATCCA
CAGAATCAGGGGATAACGCAGGAAAGAACATGTGAGCAAAAGGCCAGCAAAAGGCCAGGAACCGTAAAAA
GGCCGCGTTGCTGGCGTTTTTCCATAGGCTCCGCCCCCCTGACGAGCATCACAAAAATCGACGCTCAAGT
CAGAGGTGGCGAAACCCGACAGGACTATAAAGATACCAGGCGTTTCCCCCTGGAAGCTCCCTCGTGCGCT
CTCCTGTTCCGACCCTGCCGCTTACCGGATACCTGTCCGCCTTTCTCCCTTCGGGAAGCGTGGCGCTTTC
TCATAGCTCACGCTGTAGGTATCTCAGTTCGGTGTAGGTCGTTCGCTCCAAGCTGGGCTGTGTGCACGAA
CCCCCCGTTCAGCCCGACCGCTGCGCCTTATCCGGTAACTATCGTCTTGAGTCCAACCCGGTAAGACACG
ACTTATCGCCACTGGCAGCAGCCACTGGTAACAGGATTAGCAGAGCGAGGTATGTAGGCGGTGCTACAGA
GTTCTTGAAGTGGTGGCCTAACTACGGCTACACTAGAAGAACAGTATTTGGTATCTGCGCTCTGCTGAAG
CCAGTTACCTTCGGAAAAAGAGTTGGTAGCTCTTGATCCGGCAAACAAACCACCGCTGGTAGCGGTGGTT
TTTTTGTTTGCAAGCAGCAGATTACGCGCAGAAAAAAAGGATCTCAAGAAGATCCTTTGATCTTTTCTAC
GGGGTCTGACGCTCAGTGGAACGAAAACTCACGTTAAGGGATTTTGGTCATGAGATTATCAAAAAGGATC
TTCACCTAGATCCTTTTAAATTAAAAATGAAGTTTTAAATCAATCTAAAGTATATATGAGTAAACTTGGT
CTGACAGTTACCAATGCTTAATCAGTGAGGCACCTATCTCAGCGATCTGTCTATTTCGTTCATCCATAGT
TGCCTGACTCCCCGTCGTGTAGATAACTACGATACGGGAGGGCTTACCATCTGGCCCCAGTGCTGCAATG
ATACCGCGAGACCCACGCTCACCGGCTCCAGATTTATCAGCAATAAACCAGCCAGCCGGAAGGGCCGAGC
GCAGAAGTGGTCCTGCAACTTTATCCGCCTCCATCCAGTCTATTAATTGTTGCCGGGAAGCTAGAGTAAG
TAGTTCGCCAGTTAATAGTTTGCGCAACGTTGTTGCCATTGCTACAGGCATCGTGGTGTCACGCTCGTCG
TTTGGTATGGCTTCATTCAGCTCCGGTTCCCAACGATCAAGGCGAGTTACATGATCCCCCATGTTGTGCA
AAAAAGCGGTTAGCTCCTTCGGTCCTCCGATCGTTGTCAGAAGTAAGTTGGCCGCAGTGTTATCACTCAT
GGTTATGGCAGCACTGCATAATTCTCTTACTGTCATGCCATCCGTAAGATGCTTTTCTGTGACTGGTGAG
TACTCAACCAAGTCATTCTGAGAATAGTGTATGCGGCGACCGAGTTGCTCTTGCCCGGCGTCAATACGGG
ATAATACCGCGCCACATAGCAGAACTTTAAAAGTGCTCATCATTGGAAAACGTTCTTCGGGGCGAAAACT
CTCAAGGATCTTACCGCTGTTGAGATCCAGTTCGATGTAACCCACTCGTGCACCCAACTGATCTTCAGCA
TCTTTTACTTTCACCAGCGTTTCTGGGTGAGCAAAAACAGGAAGGCAAAATGCCGCAAAAAAGGGAATAA
GGGCGACACGGAAATGTTGAATACTCATACTCTTCCTTTTTCATTATTATTGAAGCATTTATCAGGGTTA
TTGTCTCATGAGCGGATACATATTTGAATGTATTTAGAAAAATAAACAAATAGGGGTTCCGCGCACATTT
CCCCGAAAAGTGCCACCTGACGTCGACGGATCGGGAGATCTCCCGATCCCCTATGGTGCACTCTCAGTAC
AATCTGCTCTGATGCCGCATAGTTAAGCCAGTATCTGCTCCCTGCTTGTGTGTTGGAGGTCGCTGAGTAG
TGCGCGAGCAAAATTTAAGCTACAACAAGGCAAGGCTTGACCGACAATTGCATGAAGAATCTGCTTAGGG
TTAGGCGTTTTGCGCTGCTTCGCGATGTACGGGCCAGATATACGCGTTGACATTGATTATTGACTAGTTA
TTAATAGTAATCAATTACGGGGTCATTAGTTCATAGCCCATATATGGAGTTCCGCGTTACATAACTTACG
GTAAATGGCCCGCCTGGCTGACCGCCCAACGACCCCCGCCCATTGACGTCAATAATGACGTATGTTCCCA
TAGTAACGCCAATAGGGACTTTCCATTGACGTCAATGGGTGGAGTATTTACGGTAAACTGCCCACTTGGC
AGTACATCAAGTGTATCATATGCCAAGTACGCCCCCTATTGACGTCAATGACGGTAAATGGCCCGCCTGG
CATTATGCCCAGTACATGACCTTATGGGACTTTCCTACTTGGCAGTACATCTACGTATTAGTCATCGCTA
TTACCATGGTGATGCGGTTTTGGCAGTACATCAATGGGCGTGGATAGCGGTTTGACTCACGGGGATTTCC
AAGTCTCCACCCCATTGACGTCAATGGGAGTTTGTTTTGGCACCAAAATCAACGGGACTTTCCAAAATGT
CGTAACAACTCCGCCCCATTGACGCAAATGGGCGGTAGGCGTGTACGGTGGGAGGTCTATATAAGCAGAG
CTCTCTGGCTAACTAGAGAACCCACTGCTTACTGGCTTATCGAAATTAATACGACTCACTATAGGGAGAC
CCAAGCTTGGTACCGAGCTCGGATCCCTACTTCCAATCCAATGCCACCATGGATGCCCCGCAGTTGCTGC
ACTTTGTGGACCAGTATCGAGAGCAGCTGATAGCCCGAGTGACATCGGTGGAGGTTGTCTTGGACAAACT
GCATGGACAGGTGCTGAGCCAGGAGCAGTACGAGAGGGTGCTGGCTGAGAACACGAGGCCCAGCCAGATG
CGGAAGCTGTTCAGCTTGAGCCAGTCCTGGGACCGGAAGTGCAAAGATGGACTCTACCAAGCCCTGAAGG
AGACCCATCCTCACCTCATTATGGAACTCTGGGAGAAGGGCAGCAAAAAGGGACTCCTGCCACTCAGCAG
CGACCCAGCTTTCTTGTACAAAGTGGTTGATATCGACTACAAGGACGATGACGACAAGTAGTAATAACAT
TGGAAGTGGATAATCTAGAGGGCCCTATTCTATAGTGTCACCTAAATGCTAGAGCTCGCTGATCAGCCTC
GACTGTGCCTTCTAGTTGCCAGCCATCTGTTGTTTGCCCCTCCCCCGTGCCTTCCTTGACCCTGGAAGGT
GCCACTCCCACTGTCCTTTCCTAATAAAATGAGGAAATTGCATCGCATTGTCTGAGTAGGTGTCATTCTA
TTCTGGGGGGTGGGGTGGGGCAGGACAGCAAGGGGGAGGATTGGGAAGACAATAGCAGGCATGCTGGGGA
TGCGGTGGGCTCTATGGCTTCTGAGGCGGAAAGAACCAGCTGGGGCTCTAGGGGGTATCCCC
[124 nt withheld, positions 5503-5626]
C
[91 nt withheld, positions 5628-5718]
A
[49 nt withheld, positions 5720-5768]
CCTTTGACGTTGGA
Features (pLannotate 1.2.2; 22 found; start..end, strand, type, name):
    163..492     +  promoter       SV40 promoter: SV40 enhancer and early promoter
    559..1350    +  CDS            neo: KKA2_KLEPN - Also known as kan, nptII. Experimental evidence at protein level: Swiss-Prot protein existence level 1. Resistance to kanamycin, neomycin, paromomycin, ribostamycin, butirosin and gentamicin B. From Klebsiella pneumoniae.
   1374..1532    +  CDS            ble (fragment): BLE_KLEPN - Experimental evidence at protein level: Swiss-Prot protein existence level 1. Binding protein with a strong affinity to the bleomycin family of antibiotics. Binds to CL990; an antimitotic-antibiotic compound. From Klebsiella pneumoniae.
   1527..1648    +  polyA_signal   SV40 poly(A) signal: SV40 polyadenylation signal
   1721..1737    -  protein_bind   lac operator: The lac repressor binds to the lac operator to inhibit transcription in E. coli. This inhibition can be relieved by adding lactose or isopropyl-β-D-thiogalactopyranoside (IPTG). lac repressor encoded by lacI
   1745..1775    -  promoter       lac promoter: promoter for the E. coli lac operon
   1790..1811    -  protein_bind   CAP binding site: CAP binding activates transcription in the presence of cAMP. E. coli catabolite activator protein
   1824..1916    -  CDS            lacI (fragment): lac repressor; lacI; The lac repressor binds to the lac operator to inhibit transcription in E. coli. This inhibition can be relieved by adding lactose or isopropyl-β-D-thiogalactopyranoside (IPTG).
   2099..2687    -  rep_origin     ori: high-copy-number ColE1/pMB1/pBR322/pUC origin of replication
   2858..3718    -  CDS            AmpR: β-lactamase; bla; confers resistance to ampicillin, carbenicillin, and related antibiotics
   3719..3823    -  promoter       AmpR promoter: bla
   3882..3934    -  misc_feature   bom (fragment): basis of mobility region from pBR322
   4089..4468    +  enhancer       CMV enhancer: human cytomegalovirus immediate early enhancer
   4469..4672    +  promoter       CMV promoter: human cytomegalovirus (CMV) immediate early promoter
   4668..4701    +  LTR            5' LTR (truncated) (fragment): truncated 5' long terminal repeat (LTR) from HIV-1
   4717..4735    +  promoter       T7 promoter: promoter for bacteriophage T7 RNA polymerase
   4810..5049    +  CDS            Pycard (fragment): ASC_MOUSE - Also known as Asc. Experimental evidence at protein level: Swiss-Prot protein existence level 1. Functions as key mediator in apoptosis and inflammation. Promotes caspase-mediated apoptosis involving predominantly caspase-8 and also caspase-9 in a probable cell type-specific manner. Involved in activation of the mitochondrial apoptotic pathway, promotes caspase-8- dependent proteolytic maturation of BID independently of FADD in certain cell types and also mediates mitochondrial translocation of BAX and activates BAX-dependent apoptosis coupled to activation of caspase- 9, -2 and -3
   5093..5117    -  protein_bind   attB2: mutant version of attB; recombination site for the Gateway® BP reaction BP Clonase™
   5189..5207    -  promoter       SP6 promoter: promoter for bacteriophage SP6 RNA polymerase
   5233..5457    +  polyA_signal   bGH poly(A) signal: bovine growth hormone polyadenylation signal
   5461..5482    +  promoter       SV40 promoter (fragment): SV40 enhancer and early promoter
   5503..149     +  rep_origin     f1 ori (across the origin) (sequence partly withheld): f1 bacteriophage origin of replication; arrow indicates direction of (+) strand synthesis
