[The description below was written by a language model from this plasmid's Addgene catalogue record and pLannotate feature annotations shown in this document.]
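Description:
pcDNA3.1 6A NLRP1 CARD-FLAG WT is a mammalian expression plasmid built on the pcDNA3.1 LIC 6A backbone, carrying the caspase recruitment domain (CARD) of human NLRP1 with a C-terminal FLAG epitope tag. The insert was introduced by ligation-independent cloning. In the 5,782 nt sequenced record, the expression cassette runs from the human cytomegalovirus immediate-early enhancer and promoter, through a T7 promoter that can be used for in vitro transcription or sequencing, into the insert region and on to a bovine growth hormone polyadenylation signal. An attB2-like site and an SP6 promoter lie between the insert and the poly(A) signal.

The automated annotation labels the coding region as a fragment of mouse Pycard (ASC) and does not call a FLAG feature. The catalogue entry states the insert is human NLRP1 CARD, so this label most likely reflects a homology hit between related CARD domains rather than the true identity of the insert. The short HIV-1 LTR, ble, lacI and bom fragments in the table are likewise small partial matches rather than functional parts.

The plasmid is propagated in E. coli at high copy from a ColE1/pUC-type origin under ampicillin selection (AmpR with its own promoter), and an f1 origin allows single-stranded DNA production. A separate SV40 enhancer/early promoter drives the neomycin phosphotransferase gene, terminated by an SV40 poly(A) signal, which permits G418 selection of stably transfected mammalian cells. The "WT" designation marks it as the wild-type CARD sequence. The associated work concerns filament formation in UPA-promoted CARD8 and NLRP1 inflammasomes, which suggests use for expressing and detecting or pulling down the FLAG-tagged CARD in mammalian cells.
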