Addgene plasmid #163978: pcDNA3.1 6A NLRP1 CARD-FLAG WT
Purpose: Mammalian expression vector encoding human NLRP1 CARD with a C-terminal FLAG tag
Depositing lab: Hao Wu. Depositing organization: Boston Children's Hospital. Publication: Mechanism of filament formation in UPA-promoted CARD8 and NLRP1 inflammasomes. Robert Hollingsworth L, David L, Li Y, Griswold AR, Ruan J, Sharif H, Fontana P, Orth-He EL, Fu TM, Bachovchin DA, Wu H. Nat Commun. 2021 Jan 8;12(1):189. doi: 10.1038/s41467-020-20320-y. PubMed 33420033.
Backbone
  Vector backbone: pcDNA3.1 LIC 6A
  Vector type: Mammalian Expression
Growth in bacteria
  Bacterial resistance: Ampicillin, 100 μg/mL
  Growth temperature: 37°C
  Growth strain: DH5alpha
  Copy number: High Copy
Gene/Insert
  Gene/Insert name: NLRP1 CARD
  Species: H. sapiens (human)
  Entrez Gene: NLRP1 (a.k.a. AIADK, CARD7, CIDED, CLR17.1, DEFCAP, DEFCAP-L/S, JRRP, MSPC, NAC, NALP1, PP1044, SLEV1, VAMAS1)
  Tag / fusion protein: FLAG (C terminal on insert)
  Cloning method: Ligation Independent Cloning
Terms and licenses: Academic/Nonprofit Terms; Industry Terms: Not Available to Industry
How to cite: pcDNA3.1 6A NLRP1 CARD-FLAG WT was a gift from Hao Wu (Addgene plasmid # 163978 ; http://n2t.net/addgene:163978 ; RRID:Addgene_163978)
