>Addgene plasmid #163978 | pcDNA3.1 6A NLRP1 CARD-FLAG WT | depositor partial sequence | sequence record 318197 | Insert sequence
ATGGATGCCCCGCAGTTGCTGCACTTTGTGGACCAGTATCGAGAGCAGCTGATAGCCCGAGTGACATCGG
TGGAGGTTGTCTTGGACAAACTGCATGGACAGGTGCTGAGCCAGGAGCAGTACGAGAGGGTGCTGGCTGA
GAACACGAGGCCCAGCCAGATGCGGAAGCTGTTCAGCTTGAGCCAGTCCTGGGACCGGAAGTGCAAAGAT
GGACTCTACCAAGCCCTGAAGGAGACCCATCCTCACCTCATTATGGAACTCTGGGAGAAGGGCAGCAAAA
AGGGACTCCTGCCACTCAGCAGCGACCCAGCTTTCTTGTACAAAGTGGTTGATATCGACTACAAGGACGA
TGACGACAAGTAG
